>Addgene plasmid #214011 | pEM7073 | addgene full sequence | sequence record 424927 | Addgene NGS Result
CTCGAGGATCCCGGGTACCTGCAGCTAGCGTCGACGAAAGGCTACGGCCGTTAATTGGTCGCCTGAGAAG
TTACGGAGAGTAAAA
[114 nt withheld, positions 86-199]
TGATTTTTTCGCATATTTTTCTTGCAAAGTTGGGTTGAGCTGGCTAGATTAGCCAGCCAATCTTTTGTAT
GTCTGTACGTTTCCATTTGAGTATCCTGAAAACGGGCTTTTCAGCATGGTACGTACATATTAAATAGTAG
GAGTGCATAGTGGCCCGTATAGCAGGCATTAACATTCCTGATCAGAAACACGCCGTGATCGCGTTAACTT
CGATCTACGGTGTCGGCAAGACCCGTTCTAAAGCCATCCTGGCTGGAATTCATAAGGAGGAAAAACATAT
GGTTAGTAAAGGGGAGGAGTTATTTACTGGTGTAGTTCCGATTTTAGTCGAGCTTGACGGGGATGTAAAT
GGGCACAAATTTAGTGTCTCTGGTGAAGGCGAGGGTGATGCTACTTACGGGAAACTTACGCTGAAGTTTA
TCTGTACCACTGGAAAGCTTCCGGTTCCCTGGCCCACCTTGGTTACAACATTGACATGGGGTGTCCAATG
CTTCGCGCGCTATCCCGATCATATGAAACAGCACGATTTCTTCAAGTCTGCCATGCCGGAGGGTTACGTT
CAAGAACGCACAATCTTTTTCAAGGATGATGGAAATTACAAAACTCGTGCGGAAGTAAAGTTCGAGGGTG
ATACCCTTGTGAACCGTATTGAGTTGAAGGGGATTGATTTTAAAGAGGACGGCAACATTTTAGGGCACAA
ATTAGAGTATAATGCTATCTCGGACAACGTATATATCACAGCGGACAAACAGAAAAACGGCATCAAAGCT
AACTTCAAAATTCGTCATAATATTGAGGATGGGTCTGTTCAACTGGCGGATCATTACCAGCAGAACACTC
CAATTGGGGACGGCCCAGTCTTGTTACCGGATAACCATTATTTGAGCACGCAGTCTAAATTGTCGAAAGA
TCCCAATGAAAAACGGGATCACATGGTACTGTTGGAGTTCGTCACGGCGGCCGGGATTACTTTGGGGATG
GACGAGTTATATAAGAGGCCTGCAGCAAACGACGAAAACTACGCTGCAGCAGTTTAATAATCTAGAGGCA
TCAAATAAAACGAAAGGCTCAGTCGAAAGACTGGGCCTTTCGTTTTATCTGTTGTTTGTCGGTGAACGCT
CTCCTGAGTAGGACAAATCCGCCGCCCTAGACCTAGGCGGAGATATTCCGCTTCCTCGCTCACTGACTCG
CTCCGCTCGGTCGTTCGGCTGCGGCGAGCGGTACCGGCTTACTGGCGGGGCGGAAATTTCCTGGAAGATG
CCAGGAAGAAACTTAACAGGGAAGCGATAAGGCCACGGCAGAGCCGTTTTTCCATAGGCTCCGCCCCCCT
GACAAGCATCACGAAATCTGACGCTCAAATCAGTGGTGGCGAAACCCGACAGGACTTAAAGATACCAGGC
GTTTCCCCCTGGTGGCTCCCTCGTGCGCTCTCCTGTTCCTGCCTTTCGGTTTACCGGTGTCACTCCGCTG
TTATGGCCGCGTTTATCTCATTCCACGCCTGACACTCGGTTCCGGGAAGGCAGTTCGCTCCAAGCTGGAC
TGTATGCACGAACCCCCCGTTCAGTCCGACTGCTGCGCCTGTTCCGGTAACTATCGACTTGAGTCCAAGC
CGGAAAGACACGACAAAGCGCCACTGGCAGCAGCCACTGGTAAGAGGGTGTACAAGAGATTACTGATGCA
GAGTTCTTGAAGTCAGAGCCAAACTACGGCTAAACTGGAAGGACGAATTTGGTGGCAGCGGTCTTGTACA
CCCTGTTACCACGGTTCAGAAGTTCCCCAACTTACTGAACCTTCGAAAAACCACCTCCCCAGGTGGTTTT
TTCGTTTTCAGAGCAAGAGATTACGACGCAACGGAAAGGATCTCAAGAGGTTCATCTTACTAGTGCTTGG
ATTCTCACCAATAAAAAACGCCCGGCGGCAACCGAGCGTTCTGAACAAATCCAGATGGAGTTCTGAGGTC
ATTACTGGATCTATCAACAGGAGTCCAAGCGAGCTCGTAAACTTGGTCTGACAGTTACCAATGCTTAATC
AGTGAGGCACCTATCTCAGCGATCTGTCTATTTCGTTCATCCATAGTTGCCTGACTCCCCGTCGTGTAGA
TAACTACGATACGGGAGGGCTTACCATCTGGCCCCAGTGCTGCAATGATACCGCGAGACCCACGCTCACC
GGCTCCAGATTTATCAGCAATAAACCAGCCAGCCGGAAGGGCCGAGCGCAGAAGTGGTCCTGCAACTTTA
TCCGCCTCCATCCAGTCTATTAATTGTTGCCGGGAAGCTAGAGTAAGTAGTTCGCCAGTTAATAGTTTGC
GCAACGTTGTTGCCATTGCTACAGGCATCGTGGTGTCACGCTCGTCGTTTGGTATGGCTTCATTCAGCTC
CGGTTCCCAACGATCAAGGCGAGTTACATGATCCCCCATGTTGTGCAAAAAAGCGGTTAGCTCCTTCGGT
CCTCCGATCGTTGTCAGAAGTAAGTTGGCCGCAGTGTTATCACTCATGGTTATGGCAGCACTGCATAATT
CTCTTACTGTCATGCCATCCGTAAGATGCTTTTCTGTGACTGGTGAGTACTCAACCAAGTCATTCTGAGA
ATAGTGTATGCGGCGACCGAGTTGCTCTTGCCCGGCGTCAATACGGGATAATACCGCGCCACATAGCAGA
ACTTTAAAAGTGCTCATCATTGGAAAACGTTCTTCGGGGCGAAAACTCTCAAGGATCTTACCGCTGTTGA
GATCCAGTTCGATGTAACCCACTCGTGCACCCAACTGATCTTCAGCATCTTTTACTTTCACCAGCGTTTC
TGGGTGAGCAAAAACAGGAAGGCAAAATGCCGCAAAAAAGGGAATAAGGGCGACACGGAAATGTTGAATA
CTCATACTCTTCCTTTTTCAATATTATTGAAGCATTTATCAGGGTTATTGTCTCATGAGCGGATACATAT
TTGAATGTATTTAGAAAAATAAACAAATAGGGGTTCCGCGCACATTTCCCCGAAAAGTGCCACCTGACGT
CTAAGAAACCATTATTATCATGACATTAACCTATAAAAATAGGCGTATCACGAGGCCCTTTCGTCTTCAC
Features (pLannotate 1.2.2; 11 found; start..end, strand, type, name):
     86..199     +  CDS            rpmJ (sequence withheld): RL36_ECOLI - Experimental evidence at protein level: Swiss-Prot protein existence level 1. From Escherichia coli (strain K12).
    269..380     +  ncRNA          Alpha RBS: Accession: RF00140 - Alpha operon ribosome binding site
    478..1194    +  CDS            mCerulean: mCerulean is a basic (constitutively fluorescent) cyan fluorescent protein published in 2005, derived from Aequorea victoria. It is reported to be a very rapidly-maturing monomer.
   1204..1224    +  CDS            ssrA tag (LVA) (fragment): C-terminal peptide that mediates degradation in bacteria through the ClpXP and ClpAP proteases (McGinness et al., 2006) mutant LVA variant that confers accelerated degradation under some conditions (Andersen et al., 1998)
   1251..1337    +  terminator     rrnB T1 terminator: Escherichia coli rrnB; transcription terminator T1 from the E. coli rrnB gene
   1365..1421    -  rep_origin     RSF ori (fragment): Plasmids containing the RSF 1030 origin of replication can be propagated in E. coli cells that contain additional plasmids with compatible origins.
   1508..1852    -  rep_origin     p15A ori (fragment): Plasmids containing the medium-copy-number p15A origin of replication can be propagated in E. coli cells that contain a second plasmid with the ColE1 origin.
   1922..2023    +  ncRNA          RNAI: Accession: RF00106 - RNAI
   2090..2184    -  terminator     lambda t0 terminator: transcription terminator from phage lambda
   2214..3074    -  CDS            AmpR: β-lactamase; bla; confers resistance to ampicillin, carbenicillin, and related antibiotics
   3075..3179    -  promoter       AmpR promoter: bla
