[The description below was written by a language model from this plasmid's Addgene catalogue record and pLannotate feature annotations shown in this document.]
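Description:
pEM7073 is a small (about 3.3 kb) bacterial expression plasmid built on the pKH70-PrpsM backbone and designed to produce a destabilised cyan fluorescent reporter in Gram-negative bacteria. It is catalogued as low copy. The feature table finds fragments matching the p15A origin, a short RSF-type origin match and the associated RNAI regulatory RNA, which is consistent with a p15A-family replicon that can coexist with ColE1-type plasmids. Selection is by ampicillin, through a β-lactamase gene (AmpR) under its native bla promoter. This gene lies on the opposite strand from the reporter and is followed by the phage lambda t0 terminator.

The payload, inserted by Gibson assembly, is a synthetic mCerulean coding sequence driven by PrpsM, the promoter of the ribosomal protein gene rpsM. The annotation upstream of the reporter supports this, picking up an rpmJ coding segment and the alpha operon ribosome binding site element, which are sequences from the E. coli ribosomal protein locus around rpsM. mCerulean is a monomeric, rapidly maturing cyan fluorescent protein derived from Aequorea victoria GFP. Its C-terminus carries an ssrA degradation tag, which targets the protein to the ClpXP and ClpAP proteases. The catalogue specifies the AAV variant, whereas the annotation software reports a partial match to the related LVA variant, as would be expected if the two tags differ only at their ends. The rrnB T1 terminator closes the transcription unit.

Because the tagged protein is actively turned over, fluorescence should follow current promoter activity rather than accumulated protein. The plasmid belongs to a standardised fluorescent toolset for Gram-negative bacteria.
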