Addgene plasmid #214011: pEM7073
Purpose: PrpsM driven expression of ssrA-tagged mCerulean (AAV)
Depositing lab: Marc Erhardt. Depositing organization: Humboldt-Universitaet zu Berlin. Publication: Fluorescent tools for the standardized work in Gram-negative bacteria. Delgadillo-Guevara M, Halte M, Erhardt M, Popp PF. J Biol Eng. 2024 Apr 8;18(1):25. doi: 10.1186/s13036-024-00420-9. PubMed 38589953.
Backbone
  Vector backbone: pKH70-PrpsM
  Vector type: Bacterial Expression
Growth in bacteria
  Bacterial resistance: Ampicillin, 100 μg/mL
  Growth temperature: 37°C
  Growth strain: DH5alpha
  Copy number: Low Copy
Gene/Insert
  Gene/Insert name: mCerulean-AAV
  Species: Synthetic
  Promoter: PrpsM
  Cloning method: Gibson Cloning
Terms and licenses: Academic/Nonprofit Terms; Industry Terms: Not Available to Industry
How to cite: pEM7073 was a gift from Marc Erhardt (Addgene plasmid # 214011 ; http://n2t.net/addgene:214011 ; RRID:Addgene_214011)
